>Addgene plasmid #220783 | pGLO-Yellow-AZA | addgene full sequence | sequence record 444833 | Addgene NGS Result
ATCGATGCATAATGTGCCTGTCAAATGGACGAAGCAGGGATTCTGCAAACCCTATGCTACTCCGTCAAGC
CGTCAATTGTCTGATTCGTTACCAATTATGACAACTTGACGGCTACATCATTCACTTTTTCTTCACAACC
GGCACGGAACTCGCTCGGGCTGGCCCCGGTGCATTTTTTAAATACCCGCGAGAAATAGAGTTGATCGTCA
AAACCAACATTGCGACCGACGGTGGCGATAGGCATCCGGGTGGTGCTCAAAAGCAGCTTCGCCTGGCTGA
TACGTTGGTCCTCGCGCCAGCTTAAGACGCTAATCCCTAACTGCTGGCGGAAAAGATGTGACAGACGCGA
CGGCGACAAGCAAACATGCTGTGCGACGCTGGCGATATCAAAATTGCTGTCTGCCAGGTGATCGCTGATG
TACTGACAAGCCTCGCGTACCCGATTATCCATCGGTGGATGGAGCGACTCGTTAATCGCTTCCATGCGCC
GCAGTAACAATTGCTCAAGCAGATTTATCGCCAGCAGCTCCGAATAGCGCCCTTCCCCTTGCCCGGCGTT
AATGATTTGCCCAAACAGGTCGCTGAAATGCGGCTGGTGCGCTTCATCCGGGCGAAAGAACCCCGTATTG
GCAAATATTGACGGCCAGTTAAGCCATTCATGCCAGTAGGCGCGCGGACGAAAGTAAACCCACTGGTGAT
ACCATTCGCGAGCCTCCGGATGACGACCGTAGTGATGAATCTCTCCTGGCGGGAACAGCAAAATATCACC
CGGTCGGCAAACAAATTCTCGTCCCTGATTTTTCACCACCCCCTGACCGCGAATGGTGAGATTGAGAATA
TAACCTTTCATTCCCAGCGGTCGGTCGATAAAAAAATCGAGATAACCGTTGGCCTCAATCGGCGTTAAAC
CCGCCACCAGATGGGCATTAAACGAGTATCCCGGCAGCAGGGGATCATTTTGCGCTTCAGCCATACTTTT
CATACTCCCGCCATTCAGAGAAGAAACCAATTGTCCATATTGCATCAGACATTGCCGTCACTGCGTCTTT
TACTGGCTCTTCTCGCTAACCAAACCGGTAACCCCGCTTATTAAAAGCATTCTGTAACAAAGCGGGACCA
AAGCCATGACAAAAACGCGTAACAAAAGTGTCTATAATCACGGCAGAAAAGTCCACATTGATTATTTGCA
CGGCGTCACACTTTGCTATGCCATAGCATTTTTATCCATAAGATTAGCGGATCCTACCTGACGCTTTTTA
TCGCAACTCTCTACTGTTTCTCCATACCCGTTTTTTTGGGCTAGAAATAATTTTGTTTAACTTTAAGAAG
GAGATATACATATGGCTAGCAAAGGAGAAGAACTTTTCACTGGAGTTGTCCCAATTCTTGTTGAATTAGA
TGGTGATGTTAATGGGCACAAATTTTCTGTCAGTGGAGAGGGTGAAGGTGATGCTACATACGGAAAGCTT
ACCCTTAAATTTATTTGCACTACTGGAAAACTACCTGTTCCATGGCCAACACTTGTCACTACTTTCTCTT
ATGGTGTTCAATGCTTTTCCCGTTATCCGGATCATATGAAACGGCATGACTTTTTCAAGAGTGCCATGCC
CGAAGGTTATGTACAGGAACGCACTATATCTTTCAAAGATGACGGGAACTACAAGACGCGTGCTGAAGTC
AAGTTTGAAGGTGATACCCTTGTTAATCGTATCGAGTTAAAAGGTATTGATTTTAAAGAAGATGGAAACA
TTCTCGGACACAAACTCGAGTACAACTATAACTCACACAATGTATACATCACGGCAGACAAACAAAAGAA
TGGAATCAAAGCTAACTTCAAAATTCGCCACAACATTGAAGATGGATCCGTTCAACTAGCAGACCATTAT
CAACAAAATACTCCAATTGGCGATGGCCCTGTCCTTTTACCAGACAACCATTACCTGTCGACACAATCTG
CCCTTTCGAAAGATCCCAACGAAAAGCGTGACCACATGGTCCTTCTTGAGTTTGTAACTGCTGCTGGGAT
TACACATGGCATGGATGAGCTCTACAAATAATGAATTCGAGCTCGGTACCCGGGGATCCTCTAGAAGCGG
CCGCGTGAGGTCAGATGCTGAACGTCGGGTCTCAGATGTTGACAGCTAGCTCAGTCCTAGGTATAATCGG
CTGAAACAAAGAGGAGAAATCTTGATGATGACGGCATTGACGGAAGGTGCAAAACTGTTTGAGAAAGAGA
TCCCGTATATCACCGAACTGGAAGGCGACGTCGAAGGTATGAAATTTATCATTAAAGGCGAGGGTACCGG
TGACGCGAGCGTTGGTAAGATTGACGCGCAGTTTATCTGCACCACGGGTGACGTCCCGGTGCCGTGGAGC
ACGTTGGTGACGACGCTGACTTACGGTGCCCAATGTTTCGCGAAATATCCGCGTCACATCGCAGACTTCT
TCAAATCCTGTATGCCGGAAGGTTATGTGCAAGAGCGCACTATTACCTTTGAGGGTGACGGTGTCTTTAA
GACCCGTGCCGAAGTGACCTTCGAAAACGGTAGCGTTTACAACCGTGTCAAGCTGAATGGCCAGGGTTTC
AAAAAGGATGGTCACGTTCTGGGTAAGAATCTGGAATTCAACTTCACCCCACACTGCCTGTACATCTGGG
GCGATCAAGCGAATCATGGTCTGAAAAGCGCATTTAAGATCATGCACGAGATTACCGGCTCCAAAGAAGA
TTTCATCGTGGCTGATCACACCCAGATGAATACCCCGATTGGCGGTGGCCCTGTGCACGTTCCGGAATAT
CATCACATTACCTACCATGTCACGCTGAGCAAGGATGTTACCGACCATCGCGACCACCTGAACATCGTAG
AGGTTATCAAAGCAGTGGACCTGGAGACGTATCGCTAACGGCAAGATTTCTCCTCTTTGTTTCAGCCGAT
TATACCTAGGACTGAGCTAGCTGTCAACATCCACCATCACCATCACCATTGAGCATGCAAGCTTGGCTGT
TTTGGCGGATGAGAGAAGATTTTCAGCCTGATACAGATTAAATCAGAACGCAGAAGCGGTCTGATAAAAC
AGAATTTGCCTGGCGGCAGTAGCGCGGTGGTCCCACCTGACCCCATGCCGAACTCAGAAGTGAAACGCCG
TAGCGCCGATGGTAGTGTGGGGTCTCCCCATGCGAGAGTAGGGAACTGCCAGGCATCAAATAAAACGAAA
GGCTCAGTCGAAAGACTGGGCCTTTCGTTTTATCTGTTGTTTGTCGGTGAACGCTCTCCTGAGTAGGACA
AATCCGCCGGGAGCGGATTTGAACGTTGCGAAGCAACGGCCCGGAGGGTGGCGGGCAGGACGCCCGCCAT
AAACTGCCAGGCATCAAATTAAGCAGAAGGCCATCCTGACGGATGGCCTTTTTGCGTTTCTACAAACTCT
TTTGTTTATTTTTCTAAATACATTCAAATATGTATCCGCTCATGAGACAATAACCCTGATAAATGCTTCA
ATAATATTGAAAAAGGAAGAGTATGAGTATTCAACATTTCCGTGTCGCCCTTATTCCCTTTTTTGCGGCA
TTTTGCCTTCCTGTTTTTGCTCACCCAGAAACGCTGGTGAAAGTAAAAGATGCTGAAGATCAGTTGGGTG
CACGAGTGGGTTACATCGAACTGGATCTCAACAGCGGTAAGATCCTTGAGAGTTTTCGCCCCGAAGAACG
TTTTCCAATGATGAGCACTTTTAAAGTTCTGCTATGTGGCGCGGTATTATCCCGTGTTGACGCCGGGCAA
GAGCAACTCGGTCGCCGCATACACTATTCTCAGAATGACTTGGTTGAGTACTCACCAGTCACAGAAAAGC
ATCTTACGGATGGCATGACAGTAAGAGAATTATGCAGTGCTGCCATAACCATGAGTGATAACACTGCGGC
CAACTTACTTCTGACAACGATCGGAGGACCGAAGGAGCTAACCGCTTTTTTGCACAACATGGGGGATCAT
GTAACTCGCCTTGATCGTTGGGAACCGGAGCTGAATGAAGCCATACCAAACGACGAGCGTGACACCACGA
TGCCTGCAGCAATGGCAACAACGTTGCGCAAACTATTAACTGGCGAACTACTTACTCTAGCTTCCCGGCA
ACAATTAATAGACTGGATGGAGGCGGATAAAGTTGCAGGACCACTTCTGCGCTCGGCCCTTCCGGCTGGC
TGGTTTATTGCTGATAAATCTGGAGCCGGTGAGCGTGGGTCTCGCGGTATCATTGCAGCACTGGGGCCAG
ATGGTAAGCCCTCCCGTATCGTAGTTATCTACACGACGGGGAGTCAGGCAACTATGGATGAACGAAATAG
ACAGATCGCTGAGATAGGTGCCTCACTGATTAAGCATTGGTAACTGTCAGACCAAGTTTACTCATATATA
CTTTAGATTGATT
[125 nt withheld, positions 4424-4548]
C
[141 nt withheld, positions 4550-4690]
CCTTTGACGTTGGAGTCCACGTTCTTT
[37 nt withheld, positions 4718-4754]
ACCCTATCTCGGGCTATTCTTTTGATTTATAAGGGATTTTGCCGATTTCGGCCTATTGGTTAAAAAATGA
GCTGATTTAACAAAAATTTAACGCGAATTTTAACAAAATATTAACGTTTACAATTTAAAAGGATCTAGGT
GAAGATCCTTTTTGATAATCTCATGACCAAAATCCCTTAACGTGAGTTTTCGTTCCACTGAGCGTCAGAC
CCCGTAGAAAAGATCAAAGGATCTTCTTGAGATCCTTTTTTTCTGCGCGTAATCTGCTGCTTGCAAACAA
AAAAACCACCGCTACCAGCGGTGGTTTGTTTGCCGGATCAAGAGCTACCAACTCTTTTTCCGAAGGTAAC
TGGCTTCAGCAGAGCGCAGATACCAAATACTGTCCTTCTAGTGTAGCCGTAGTTAGGCCACCACTTCAAG
AACTCTGTAGCACCGCCTACATACCTCGCTCTGCTAATCCTGTTACCAGTGGCTGCTGCCAGTGGCGATA
AGTCGTGTCTTACCGGGTTGGACTCAAGACGATAGTTACCGGATAAGGCGCAGCGGTCGGGCTGAACGGG
GGGTTCGTGCACACAGCCCAGCTTGGAGCGAACGACCTACACCGAACTGAGATACCTACAGCGTGAGCTA
TGAGAAAGCGCCACGCTTCCCGAAGGGAGAAAGGCGGACAGGTATCCGGTAAGCGGCAGGGTCGGAACAG
GAGAGCGCACGAGGGAGCTTCCAGGGGGAAACGCCTGGTATCTTTATAGTCCTGTCGGGTTTCGCCACCT
CTGACTTGAGCGTCGATTTTTGTGATGCTCGTCAGGGGGGCGGAGCCTATGGAAAAACGCCAGCAACGCG
GCCTTTTTACGGTTCCTGGCCTTTTGCTGGCCTTTTGCTCACATGTTCTTTCCTGCGTTATCCCCTGATT
CTGTGGATAACCGTATTACCGCCTTTGAGTGAGCTGATACCGCTCGCCGCAGCCGAACGACCGAGCGCAG
CGAGTCAGTGAGCGAGGAAGCGGAAGAGCGCCTGATGCGGTATTTTCTCCTTACGCATCTGTGCGGTATT
TCACACCGCATATGGTGCACTCTCAGTACAATCTGCTCTGATGCCGCATAGTTAAGCCAGTATACACTCC
GCTATCGCTACGTGACTGGGTCATGGCTGCGCCCCGACACCCGCCAACACCCGCTGACGCGCCCTGACGG
GCTTGTCTGCTCCCGGCATCCGCTTACAGACAAGCTGTGACCGTCTCCGGGAGCTGCATGTGTCAGAGGT
TTTCACCGTCATCACCGAAACGCGCGAGGCAGAAGGAGATGGCGCCCAACAGTCCCCCGGCCACGGGGCC
TGCCACCATACCCACGCCGAAACAAGCGCTCATGAGCCCGAAGTGGCGAGCCCGATCTTCCCCATCGGTG
ATGTCGGCGATATAGGCGCCAGCAACCGCACCTGTGGCGCCGGTGATGCCGGCCACGATGCGTCCGGCGT
AGAGGATCTGCTCATGTTTGACAGCTTATC
Features (pLannotate 1.2.2; 20 found; start..end, strand, type, name):
     96..974     -  CDS            araC: L-arabinose regulatory protein; araC
   1001..1285    +  promoter       araBAD promoter: araBAD; promoter of the L-arabinose operon of E. coli; the araC regulatory gene is transcribed in the opposite direction (Guzman et al., 1995)
   1312..1334    +  RBS            RBS: efficient ribosome binding site from bacteriophage T7 gene 10 (Olins and Rangwala, 1989)
   1342..2061    +  CDS            Cycle 3 GFP: Cycle 3 GFP (Crameri et al., 1996) mammalian codon-optimized
   2063..2095    +  misc_feature   MCS (fragment): pUC18/19 multiple cloning site
   2139..2167    +  promoter       J23119(SpeI) promoter (fragment): bacterial promoter (Registry of Standard Biological Parts BBa J23119) modified to end with an SpeI site
   2207..2902    +  CDS            phiYFP: phiYFP is a basic (constitutively fluorescent) yellow fluorescent protein published in 2004, derived from Phialidium sp. SL-2003.
   2939..2967    -  promoter       J23119(SpeI) promoter (fragment): bacterial promoter (Registry of Standard Biological Parts BBa J23119) modified to end with an SpeI site
   2972..2989    +  CDS            6xHis: 6xHis affinity tag
   3088..3203    +  ncRNA          5S rRNA: Accession: RF00001 - 5S ribosomal RNA
   3207..3293    +  terminator     rrnB T1 terminator: Escherichia coli rrnB; transcription terminator T1 from the E. coli rrnB gene
   3385..3412    +  terminator     rrnB T2 terminator: transcription terminator T2 from the E. coli rrnB gene
   3431..3522    +  promoter       AmpR promoter: bla
   3523..4383    +  CDS            AmpR: β-lactamase; bla; confers resistance to ampicillin, carbenicillin, and related antibiotics
   4425..4805    +  rep_origin     M13 ori (sequence partly withheld): M13 bacteriophage origin of replication; arrow indicates direction of (+) strand synthesis
   4991..5579    +  rep_origin     ori: high-copy-number ColE1/pMB1/pBR322/pUC origin of replication
   5765..5905    -  misc_feature   bom: basis of mobility region from pBR322
   6007..6046    -  CDS            rop (fragment): Rop protein, which maintains plasmids at low copy number; rop
   6047..6232    -  CDS            TcR (fragment): tetracycline efflux protein; tet; confers resistance to tetracycline
   6242..6       +  promoter       tet promoter (fragment) (across the origin): E. coli promoter for tetracycline efflux protein gene
