[The description below was written by a language model from this plasmid's Addgene catalogue record and pLannotate feature annotations shown in this document.]
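Description:
pGLO-Yellow-AZA is a bacterial expression plasmid built on the Bio-Rad pGLO educational backbone. It combines an arabinose-inducible GFP with a second, yellow reporter protein. It replicates in E. coli from a high-copy ColE1/pUC-type origin and is selected with ampicillin through the β-lactamase (AmpR) gene under its own promoter. The annotation also shows an M13 phage origin, the pBR322 bom region, and short remnants of rop, the tetracycline resistance gene and the tet promoter. These remnants are fragments only and are presumably non-functional backbone leftovers.

The original pGLO cassette is intact. araC is transcribed divergently from the araBAD promoter, which drives Cycle 3 GFP through a T7 gene 10 ribosome binding site, so green fluorescence appears only when arabinose is supplied. Immediately downstream, between retained XbaI and SphI sites, lies the roughly 735 bp insert described as a yellow chromoprotein. It is visible both in ambient light and by fluorescence, and the annotation software matches it to phiYFP, a Phialidium-derived yellow fluorescent protein. A fragment of the J23119 synthetic promoter, a strong constitutive part, sits upstream of this coding sequence, which suggests constitutive expression, although the record does not explicitly name the insert's promoter. A 6xHis tag is recorded as C-terminal on the insert for metal-affinity purification, and the rrnB T1 and T2 terminators follow.

The insert came from a commercial teaching kit, so the plasmid appears intended for classroom demonstrations of transformation, inducible versus constitutive expression, and His-tag purification. The sequenced record (6,254 nt) is slightly longer than the catalogued total size of 6,176 bp.
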