Addgene plasmid #220783: pGLO-Yellow-AZA
Purpose: Expresses a yellow chromoprotein (visible light and fluorescence) with a his-tag and an inducible GFP (araBAD-promoter)
Depositing lab: Angela Leu. Depositing organization: ETH Zurich (Swiss Federal Institute of Technology).
Backbone
  Vector backbone: pGLO
  Backbone manufacturer: BioRad
  Backbone size w/o insert (bp): 5371
  Total vector size (bp): 6176
  Vector type: Bacterial Expression
Growth in bacteria
  Bacterial resistance: Ampicillin, 100 μg/mL
  Growth temperature: 37°C
  Growth strain: DH5alpha
  Copy number: High Copy
Gene/Insert
  Gene/Insert name: yellow chromoprotein (alt name: YFP)
  Insert size (bp): 735
  Tag / fusion protein: 6xHis (C terminal on insert)
  Cloning method: Restriction Enzyme; 5′ cloning site XbaI (not destroyed); 3′ cloning site SphI (not destroyed)
  Sequencing primers: 5′ CAC ATG GCA TGG ATG AGC; 3′ CTC ATC CGC CAA AAC AGC
Resource information
  A portion of this plasmid was derived from a plasmid made by: The backbone plasmid (pGLO) was purchased by Bio-Rad. It is an educational plasmid. For the insert it was used the plasmids of amino labs (https://amino.bio/products/engineer-it-kit)
Terms and licenses: Academic/Nonprofit Terms; Industry Terms: Not Available to Industry
How to cite: pGLO-Yellow-AZA was a gift from Angela Leu (Addgene plasmid # 220783 ; http://n2t.net/addgene:220783 ; RRID:Addgene_220783)
